>Addgene plasmid #163111 | pRD406 | addgene full sequence | sequence record 321832 | Addgene NGS Result
GACGGATCGGGAGATCTCCCGATCCCCTATGGTGCACTCTCAGTACAATCTGCTCTGATGCCGCATAGTT
AAGCCAGTATCTGCTCCCTGCTTGTGTGTTGGAGGTCGCTGAGTAGTGCGCGAGCAAAATTTAAGCTACA
ACAAGGCAAGGCTTGACCGACAATTGCATGAAGAATCTGCTTAGGGTTAGGCGTTTTGCGCTGCTTCGCG
ATGTACGGGCCAGATATACGCGTTGACATTGATTATTGACTAGTTATTAATAGTAATCAATTACGGGGTC
ATTAGTTCATAGCCCATATATGGAGTTCCGCGTTACATAACTTACGGTAAATGGCCCGCCTGGCTGACCG
CCCAACGACCCCCGCCCATTGACGTCAATAATGACGTATGTTCCCATAGTAACGCCAATAGGGACTTTCC
ATTGACGTCAATGGGTGGAGTATTTACGGTAAACTGCCCACTTGGCAGTACATCAAGTGTATCATATGCC
AAGTACGCCCCCTATTGACGTCAATGACGGTAAATGGCCCGCCTGGCATTATGCCCAGTACATGACCTTA
TGGGACTTTCCTACTTGGCAGTACATCTACGTATTAGTCATCGCTATTACCATGGTGATGCGGTTTTGGC
AGTACATCAATGGGCGTGGATAGCGGTTTGACTCACGGGGATTTCCAAGTCTCCACCCCATTGACGTCAA
TGGGAGTTTGTTTTGGCACCAAAATCAACGGGACTTTCCAAAATGTCGTAACAACTCCGCCCCATTGACG
CAAATGGGCGGTAGGCGTGTACGGTGGGAGGTCTATATAAGCAGAGCTCTCTGGCTAACTAGAGAACCCA
CTGCTTACTGGCTTATCGAAATTAATACGACTCACTATAGGGAGACCCAAGCTGGCTAGCGTTTAAACTT
AAGCTTGGTACCGAGCTCGGATCCCCGGGTACCGGTCGCCACCATGCCAAAGAAGAAGAGGAAGGTAGGC
ATGGTGAGCAAGGGCGAGGAGGATAACATGGCCTCTCTCCCAGCGACACATGAGTTACACATCTTTGGCT
CCATCAACGGTGTGGACTTTGACATGGTGGGTCAGGGCACCGGCAATCCAAATGATGGTTATGAGGAGTT
AAACCTGAAGTCCACCAAGGGTGACCTCCAGTTCTCCCCCTGGATTCTGGTCCCTCATATCGGGTATGGC
TTCCATCAGTACCTGCCCTACCCTGACGGGATGTCGCCTTTCCAGGCCGCCATGGTAGATGGCTCCGGCT
ACCAAGTCCATCGCACAATGCAGTTTGAAGATGGTGCCTCCCTTACTGTTAACTACCGCTACACCTACGA
GGGAAGCCACATCAAAGGAGAGGCCCAGGTGAAGGGGACTGGTTTCCCTGCTGACGGTCCTGTGATGACC
AACTCGCTGACCGCTGCGGACTGGTGCAGGTCGAAGAAGACTTACCCCAACGACAAAACCATCATCAGTA
CCTTTAAGTGGAGTTACACCACTGGAAATGGCAAGCGCTACCGGAGCACTGCGCGGACCACCTACACCTT
TGCCAAGCCAATGGCGGCTAACTATCTGAAGAACCAGCCGATGTACGTGTTCCGTAAGACGGAGCTCAAG
CACTCCAAGACCGAGCTCAACTTCAAGGAGTGGCAAAAGGCCTTTACCGATGTGATGGGCATGGACGAGC
TGTACAAGGCTGCCGTTAAATCTGGCACCAAAGCTAAACGTGCTCAGCGTCCGGCAAAATATAGCTACGT
TGACGAAAACGGCGAAACTAAAACCTGGACTGGCCAAGGCCGTACTCCAGCTGTAATCAAAAAAGCAATG
GATGAGCAAGGTAAATCCCTCGACGATTTCCTGATCAAGCAACCGAAAAAGAAACGCAAAGTTGGGTAAA
CCCGCTGATCAGCCTCGACTGTGCCTTCTAGTTGCCAGCCATCTGTTGTTTGCCCCTCCCCCGTGCCTTC
CTTGACCCTGGAAGGTGCCACTCCCACTGTCCTTTCCTAATAAAATGAGGAAATTGCATCGCATTGTCTG
AGTAGGTGTCATTCTATTCTGGGGGGTGGGGTGGGGCAGGACAGCAAGGGGGAGGATTGGGAAGACAATA
GCAGGCATGCTGGGGATGCGGTGGGCTCTATGGCTTCTGAGGCGGAAAGAACCAGCTGGGGCTCTAGGGG
GTATCCCC
[124 nt withheld, positions 2179-2302]
C
[91 nt withheld, positions 2304-2394]
A
[49 nt withheld, positions 2396-2444]
CCTTTGACGTTGGAGTCCACGTTCTTT
[37 nt withheld, positions 2472-2508]
ACCCTATCTCGGTCTATTCTTTTGATTTATAAGGGATTTTGCCGATTTCGGCCTATTGGTTAAAAAATGA
GCTGATTTAACAAAAATTTAACGCGAATTAATTCTGTGGAATGTGTGTCAGTTAGGGTGTGGAAAGTCCC
CAGGCTCCCCAGCAGGCAGAAGTATGCAAAGCATGCATCTCAATTAGTCAGCAACCAGGTGTGGAAAGTC
CCCAGGCTCCCCAGCAGGCAGAAGTATGCAAAGCATGCATCTCAATTAGTCAGCAACCATAGTCCCGCCC
CTAACTCCGCCCATCCCGCCCCTAACTCCGCCCAGTTCCGCCCATTCTCCGCCCCATGGCTGACTAATTT
TTTTTATTTATGCAGAGGCCGAGGCCGCCTCTGCCTCTGAGCTATTCCAGAAGTAGTGAGGAGGCTTTTT
TGGAGGCCTAGGCTTTTGCAAAAAGCTCCCGGGAGCTTGTATATCCATTTTCGGATCTGATCAAGAGACA
GGATGAGGATCGTTTCGCATGATTGAACAAGATGGATTGCACGCAGGTTCTCCGGCCGCTTGGGTGGAGA
GGCTATTCGGCTATGACTGGGCACAACAGACAATCGGCTGCTCTGATGCCGCCGTGTTCCGGCTGTCAGC
GCAGGGGCGCCCGGTTCTTTTTGTCAAGACCGACCTGTCCGGTGCCCTGAATGAACTGCAGGACGAGGCA
GCGCGGCTATCGTGGCTGGCCACGACGGGCGTTCCTTGCGCAGCTGTGCTCGACGTTGTCACTGAAGCGG
GAAGGGACTGGCTGCTATTGGGCGAAGTGCCGGGGCAGGATCTCCTGTCATCTCACCTTGCTCCTGCCGA
GAAAGTATCCATCATGGCTGATGCAATGCGGCGGCTGCATACGCTTGATCCGGCTACCTGCCCATTCGAC
CACCAAGCGAAACATCGCATCGAGCGAGCACGTACTCGGATGGAAGCCGGTCTTGTCGATCAGGATGATC
TGGACGAAGAGCATCAGGGGCTCGCGCCAGCCGAACTGTTCGCCAGGCTCAAGGCGCGCATGCCCGACGG
CGAGGATCTCGTCGTGACCCATGGCGATGCCTGCTTGCCGAATATCATGGTGGAAAATGGCCGCTTTTCT
GGATTCATCGACTGTGGCCGGCTGGGTGTGGCGGACCGCTATCAGGACATAGCGTTGGCTACCCGTGATA
TTGCTGAAGAGCTTGGCGGCGAATGGGCTGACCGCTTCCTCGTGCTTTACGGTATCGCCGCTCCCGATTC
GCAGCGCATCGCCTTCTATCGCCTTCTTGACGAGTTCTTCTGAGCGGGACTCTGGGGTTCGAAATGACCG
ACCAAGCGACGCCCAACCTGCCATCACGAGATTTCGATTCCACCGCCGCCTTCTATGAAAGGTTGGGCTT
CGGAATCGTTTTCCGGGACGCCGGCTGGATGATCCTCCAGCGCGGGGATCTCATGCTGGAGTTCTTCGCC
CACCCCAACTTGTTTATTGCAGCTTATAATGGTTACAAATAAAGCAATAGCATCACAAATTTCACAAATA
AAGCATTTTTTTCACTGCATTCTAGTTGTGGTTTGTCCAAACTCATCAATGTATCTTATCATGTCTGTAT
ACCGTCGACCTCTAGCTAGAGCTTGGCGTAATCATGGTCATAGCTGTTTCCTGTGTGAAATTGTTATCCG
CTCACAATTCCACACAACATACGAGCCGGAAGCATAAAGTGTAAAGCCTGGGGTGCCTAATGAGTGAGCT
AACTCACATTAATTGCGTTGCGCTCACTGCCCGCTTTCCAGTCGGGAAACCTGTCGTGCCAGCTGCATTA
ATGAATCGGCCAACGCGCGGGGAGAGGCGGTTTGCGTATTGGGCGCTCTTCCGCTTCCTCGCTCACTGAC
TCGCTGCGCTCGGTCGTTCGGCTGCGGCGAGCGGTATCAGCTCACTCAAAGGCGGTAATACGGTTATCCA
CAGAATCAGGGGATAACGCAGGAAAGAACATGTGAGCAAAAGGCCAGCAAAAGGCCAGGAACCGTAAAAA
GGCCGCGTTGCTGGCGTTTTTCCATAGGCTCCGCCCCCCTGACGAGCATCACAAAAATCGACGCTCAAGT
CAGAGGTGGCGAAACCCGACAGGACTATAAAGATACCAGGCGTTTCCCCCTGGAAGCTCCCTCGTGCGCT
CTCCTGTTCCGACCCTGCCGCTTACCGGATACCTGTCCGCCTTTCTCCCTTCGGGAAGCGTGGCGCTTTC
TCATAGCTCACGCTGTAGGTATCTCAGTTCGGTGTAGGTCGTTCGCTCCAAGCTGGGCTGTGTGCACGAA
CCCCCCGTTCAGCCCGACCGCTGCGCCTTATCCGGTAACTATCGTCTTGAGTCCAACCCGGTAAGACACG
ACTTATCGCCACTGGCAGCAGCCACTGGTAACAGGATTAGCAGAGCGAGGTATGTAGGCGGTGCTACAGA
GTTCTTGAAGTGGTGGCCTAACTACGGCTACACTAGAAGAACAGTATTTGGTATCTGCGCTCTGCTGAAG
CCAGTTACCTTCGGAAAAAGAGTTGGTAGCTCTTGATCCGGCAAACAAACCACCGCTGGTAGCGGTGGTT
TTTTTGTTTGCAAGCAGCAGATTACGCGCAGAAAAAAAGGATCTCAAGAAGATCCTTTGATCTTTTCTAC
GGGGTCTGACGCTCAGTGGAACGAAAACTCACGTTAAGGGATTTTGGTCATGAGATTATCAAAAAGGATC
TTCACCTAGATCCTTTTAAATTAAAAATGAAGTTTTAAATCAATCTAAAGTATATATGAGTAAACTTGGT
CTGACAGTTACCAATGCTTAATCAGTGAGGCACCTATCTCAGCGATCTGTCTATTTCGTTCATCCATAGT
TGCCTGACTCCCCGTCGTGTAGATAACTACGATACGGGAGGGCTTACCATCTGGCCCCAGTGCTGCAATG
ATACCGCGAGACCCACGCTCACCGGCTCCAGATTTATCAGCAATAAACCAGCCAGCCGGAAGGGCCGAGC
GCAGAAGTGGTCCTGCAACTTTATCCGCCTCCATCCAGTCTATTAATTGTTGCCGGGAAGCTAGAGTAAG
TAGTTCGCCAGTTAATAGTTTGCGCAACGTTGTTGCCATTGCTACAGGCATCGTGGTGTCACGCTCGTCG
TTTGGTATGGCTTCATTCAGCTCCGGTTCCCAACGATCAAGGCGAGTTACATGATCCCCCATGTTGTGCA
AAAAAGCGGTTAGCTCCTTCGGTCCTCCGATCGTTGTCAGAAGTAAGTTGGCCGCAGTGTTATCACTCAT
GGTTATGGCAGCACTGCATAATTCTCTTACTGTCATGCCATCCGTAAGATGCTTTTCTGTGACTGGTGAG
TACTCAACCAAGTCATTCTGAGAATAGTGTATGCGGCGACCGAGTTGCTCTTGCCCGGCGTCAATACGGG
ATAATACCGCGCCACATAGCAGAACTTTAAAAGTGCTCATCATTGGAAAACGTTCTTCGGGGCGAAAACT
CTCAAGGATCTTACCGCTGTTGAGATCCAGTTCGATGTAACCCACTCGTGCACCCAACTGATCTTCAGCA
TCTTTTACTTTCACCAGCGTTTCTGGGTGAGCAAAAACAGGAAGGCAAAATGCCGCAAAAAAGGGAATAA
GGGCGACACGGAAATGTTGAATACTCATACTCTTCCTTTTTCAATATTATTGAAGCATTTATCAGGGTTA
TTGTCTCATGAGCGGATACATATTTGAATGTATTTAGAAAAATAAACAAATAGGGGTTCCGCGCACATTT
CCCCGAAAAGTGCCACCTGACGTC
Features (pLannotate 1.2.2; 21 found; start..end, strand, type, name):
     28..80      -  misc_feature   bom (fragment): basis of mobility region from pBR322
    235..614     +  enhancer       CMV enhancer: human cytomegalovirus immediate early enhancer
    615..818     +  promoter       CMV promoter: human cytomegalovirus (CMV) immediate early promoter
    814..847     +  LTR            5' LTR (truncated) (fragment): truncated 5' long terminal repeat (LTR) from HIV-1
    863..881     +  promoter       T7 promoter: promoter for bacteriophage T7 RNA polymerase
    981..1688    +  CDS            mNeonGreen: mNeonGreen is a basic (constitutively fluorescent) green/yellow fluorescent protein published in 2013, derived from Branchiostoma lanceolatum. It is reported to be a very rapidly-maturing monomer with moderate acid sensitivity.
   1689..1862    +  CDS            hns (fragment): HNS_ECOLI - Also known as bglY From Escherichia coli (strain K12).
   1909..2133    +  polyA_signal   bGH poly(A) signal: bovine growth hormone polyadenylation signal
   2137..2158    +  promoter       SV40 promoter (fragment): SV40 enhancer and early promoter
   2179..2607    +  rep_origin     f1 ori (sequence partly withheld): f1 bacteriophage origin of replication; arrow indicates direction of (+) strand synthesis
   2621..2950    +  promoter       SV40 promoter: SV40 enhancer and early promoter
   3017..3808    +  CDS            neo: KKA2_KLEPN - Also known as kan, nptII. Experimental evidence at protein level: Swiss-Prot protein existence level 1. Resistance to kanamycin, neomycin, paromomycin, ribostamycin, butirosin and gentamicin B. From Klebsiella pneumoniae.
   3832..3990    +  CDS            ble (fragment): BLE_KLEPN - Experimental evidence at protein level: Swiss-Prot protein existence level 1. Binding protein with a strong affinity to the bleomycin family of antibiotics. Binds to CL990; an antimitotic-antibiotic compound. From Klebsiella pneumoniae.
   3985..4106    +  polyA_signal   SV40 poly(A) signal: SV40 polyadenylation signal
   4179..4195    -  protein_bind   lac operator: The lac repressor binds to the lac operator to inhibit transcription in E. coli. This inhibition can be relieved by adding lactose or isopropyl-β-D-thiogalactopyranoside (IPTG). lac repressor encoded by lacI
   4203..4233    -  promoter       lac promoter: promoter for the E. coli lac operon
   4248..4269    -  protein_bind   CAP binding site: CAP binding activates transcription in the presence of cAMP. E. coli catabolite activator protein
   4282..4374    -  CDS            lacI (fragment): lac repressor; lacI; The lac repressor binds to the lac operator to inhibit transcription in E. coli. This inhibition can be relieved by adding lactose or isopropyl-β-D-thiogalactopyranoside (IPTG).
   4557..5145    -  rep_origin     ori: high-copy-number ColE1/pMB1/pBR322/pUC origin of replication
   5316..6176    -  CDS            AmpR: β-lactamase; bla; confers resistance to ampicillin, carbenicillin, and related antibiotics
   6177..6281    -  promoter       AmpR promoter: bla
