[The description below was written by a language model from this plasmid's Addgene catalogue record and pLannotate feature annotations shown in this document.]
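Description:
pRD406 is a mammalian/eukaryotic expression plasmid built on the pcDNA3.1(+) backbone, about 6.3 kb in total, that encodes mNeonGreen HI-NESS, a genetically encoded fluorescent label for nuclear DNA. It is maintained in E. coli at high copy through a ColE1/pUC-type origin and selected with ampicillin via the β-lactamase gene. An f1 origin is also present, and short lac promoter/operator, lacI and bom fragments appear to be backbone remnants. For selection in eukaryotic cells, the vector carries a neomycin phosphotransferase cassette driven by the SV40 enhancer/early promoter and terminated by the SV40 polyadenylation signal, which allows G418 selection of stable transfectants.

The 933 bp synthetic insert, introduced by Gibson cloning, is described as NLS_mNeonGreen_H-NSdbd_NLS. The feature table shows the mNeonGreen coding sequence fused directly at its C-terminal end to a fragment of the E. coli hns gene, corresponding to the DNA-binding domain of the bacterial nucleoid-associated protein H-NS. The flanking nuclear localisation signals named in the insert are not annotated separately in the table. Expression is driven by the CMV immediate early enhancer and promoter, and transcripts are terminated by the bovine growth hormone polyadenylation signal. A T7 promoter between the CMV promoter and the open reading frame also permits transcription by T7 RNA polymerase, for example in vitro. In cells, the NLS sequences direct the fusion protein to the nucleus, where the H-NS domain binds DNA and the bright, monomeric mNeonGreen makes it visible. The construct is therefore used for fluorescence imaging of nuclear DNA in eukaryotic cells.
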