Addgene plasmid #163111: pRD406
Purpose: Expression of mNeonGreen_H-NSdbd in eukaryotes for visualisation of nuclear DNA
Depositing lab: Remus Dame. Depositing organization: Leiden University. Publication: HI-NESS: a family of genetically encoded DNA labels based on a bacterial nucleoid-associated protein. Rashid FM, Mahlandt E, van der Vaart M, Boer DEC, Varela Alvarez M, Henneman B, Brocken DJW, Voskamp P, Blok AJ, Shimizu TS, Meijer AH, Luijsterburg MS, Goedhart J, Cremazy FGE, Dame RT. Nucleic Acids Res. 2021 Nov 4. pii: 6414584. doi: 10.1093/nar/gkab993. PubMed 34734265.
Backbone
  Vector backbone: pcDNA3.1(+)
  Backbone manufacturer: Invitrogen
  Backbone size w/o insert (bp): 5376
  Vector type: Mammalian Expression ; Eukaryotic expression
  Selectable markers: Neomycin (select with G418)
Growth in bacteria
  Bacterial resistance: Ampicillin, 100 μg/mL
  Growth temperature: 37°C
  Growth strain: DH5alpha
  Copy number: High Copy
Gene/Insert
  Gene/Insert name: NLS_mNeonGreen_H-NSdbd_NLS (alt name: mNeonGreen HI-NESS)
  Species: Synthetic
  Insert size (bp): 933
  Promoter: CMV promoter; T7 promoter
  Cloning method: Gibson Cloning
Terms and licenses: Academic/Nonprofit Terms; Industry Terms: Not Available to Industry
How to cite: pRD406 was a gift from Remus Dame (Addgene plasmid # 163111 ; http://n2t.net/addgene:163111 ; RRID:Addgene_163111)
